Addgene plasmid #41360: TAL3186
Depositing lab: Keith Joung. Depositing organization: Massachusetts General Hospital. Publication: Targeted gene disruption in somatic zebrafish cells using engineered TALENs. Sander JD, Cade L, Khayter C, Reyon D, Peterson RT, Joung JK, Yeh JR. Nat Biotechnol. 2011 Aug 5;29(8):697-8. doi: 10.1038/nbt.1934. PubMed 21822241.
Backbone
  Vector backbone: JDS71
  Backbone manufacturer: Addgene plasmid #32287
  Backbone size w/o insert (bp): 6447
  Vector type: Mammalian Expression ; T7
Growth in bacteria
  Bacterial resistance: Ampicillin, 100 μg/mL
  Growth temperature: 37°C
  Growth strain: XL1 Blue
  Copy number: High Copy
Gene/Insert
  Gene/Insert name: ZebrafishCommunity-svila-Left (alt name: svila)
  Species: D. rerio (zebrafish)
  Insert size (bp): 1640
  Entrez Gene: svila (a.k.a. sb:cb867, svil, wu:fd05a09)
  Promoter: CMV
  Tag / fusion protein: 3X Flag (N terminal on backbone); WT FOKI (C terminal on backbone)
  Cloning method: Restriction Enzyme; 5′ cloning site N/A (destroyed during cloning); 3′ cloning site N/A (destroyed during cloning)
  Sequencing primers: 5′ CMV-F; 3′ BGH-rev
Terms and licenses: Academic/Nonprofit Terms; Industry Terms: Not Available to Industry
Depositor comments: Target binding site: TCGATAATGATGTTCTCC It is strongly recommended that users perform a diagnostic digest to verify this plasmid prior to use. For example, a double digest of the plasmid with BamHI and KpnI should result in two bands at 2.3kb and 5.8kb.
How to cite: TAL3186 was a gift from Keith Joung (Addgene plasmid # 41360 ; http://n2t.net/addgene:41360 ; RRID:Addgene_41360)
