[The description below was written by a language model from this plasmid's Addgene catalogue record.]
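Description:
TAL3186 is a TALEN expression plasmid encoding the "left" half of a nuclease pair designed against the zebrafish (D. rerio) gene svila. It is built on the JDS71 backbone, a roughly 6.4 kb vector classed as mammalian expression with a T7 promoter, and is maintained in E. coli as a high-copy plasmid under ampicillin selection. The record does not include a feature table, so the origin of replication and other backbone elements are not itemised. The listed sequencing primers do suggest a CMV promoter upstream and a BGH polyadenylation region downstream of the coding sequence.

The insert of about 1.6 kb is an engineered array of TAL effector repeats that specifies recognition of an 18-nucleotide site in svila. It was cloned by restriction enzyme methods into the backbone in a way that destroyed both cloning junctions. The backbone supplies the flanking parts of the fusion protein: an N-terminal 3X FLAG tag for detection and a C-terminal wild-type FokI nuclease domain. FokI cleaves only as a dimer, so this left monomer is meant to be used with a matching right-hand TALEN that binds the opposite strand nearby. The two FokI domains then meet over the spacer and make a double-strand break, whose error-prone repair can produce indels that disrupt the gene.

The CMV promoter allows direct expression in transfected cells. The T7 designation indicates that the coding sequence can also be transcribed in vitro into mRNA, the usual route for delivering TALENs into zebrafish embryos. The construct belongs to a set of TALENs made for targeted gene disruption in zebrafish.
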