>Addgene plasmid #41360 | TAL3186 | depositor partial sequence | sequence record 54999 | TAL3186 sequence 2430 bps
TCTAGAGCTAGCACCATGGACTACAAAGACCATGACGGTGATTATAAAGATCATGACATCGATTACAAGG
ATGACGATGACAAGATGGCCCCCAAGAAGAAGAGGAAGGTGGGCATTCACCGCGGGGTACCTATGGTGGA
CTTGAGGACACTCGGTTATTCGCAACAGCAACAGGAGAAAATCAAGCCTAAGGTCAGGAGCACCGTCGCG
CAACACCACGAGGCGCTTGTGGGGCATGGCTTCACTCATGCGCATATTGTCGCGCTTTCACAGCACCCTG
CGGCGCTTGGGACGGTGGCTGTCAAATACCAAGATATGATTGCGGCCCTGCCCGAAGCCACGCACGAGGC
AATTGTAGGGGTCGGTAAACAGTGGTCGGGAGCGCGAGCACTTGAGGCGCTGCTGACTGTGGCGGGTGAG
CTTAGGGGGCCTCCGCTCCAGCTCGACACCGGGCAGCTGCTGAAGATCGCGAAGAGAGGGGGAGTAACAG
CGGTAGAGGCAGTGCACGCCTGGCGCAATGCGCTCACCGGGGCCCCCTTGAACCTGACCCCAGACCAGGT
AGTCGCAATCGCGTCACATGACGGGGGAAAGCAAGCCCTGGAAACCGTGCAAAGGTTGTTGCCGGTCCTT
TGTCAAGACCACGGCCTTACACCGGAGCAAGTCGTGGCCATTGCAAATAATAACGGTGGCAAACAGGCTC
TTGAGACGGTTCAGAGACTTCTCCCAGTTCTCTGTCAAGCCCACGGGCTGACTCCCGATCAAGTTGTAGC
GATTGCGTCGAACATTGGAGGGAAACAAGCATTGGAGACTGTCCAACGGCTCCTTCCCGTGTTGTGTCAA
GCCCACGGTTTGACGCCTGCACAAGTGGTCGCCATCGCCTCGAATGGCGGCGGTAAGCAGGCGCTGGAAA
CAGTACAGCGCCTGCTGCCTGTACTGTGCCAGGATCATGGACTGACCCCAGACCAGGTAGTCGCAATCGC
GTCGAACATTGGGGGAAAGCAAGCCCTGGAAACCGTGCAAAGGTTGTTGCCGGTCCTTTGTCAAGACCAC
GGCCTTACACCGGAGCAAGTCGTGGCCATTGCAAGCAACATCGGTGGCAAACAGGCTCTTGAGACGGTTC
AGAGACTTCTCCCAGTTCTCTGTCAAGCCCACGGGCTGACTCCCGATCAAGTTGTAGCGATTGCGTCCAA
CGGTGGAGGGAAACAAGCATTGGAGACTGTCCAACGGCTCCTTCCCGTGTTGTGTCAAGCCCACGGTTTG
ACGCCTGCACAAGTGGTCGCCATCGCCAACAACAACGGCGGTAAGCAGGCGCTGGAAACAGTACAGCGCC
TGCTGCCTGTACTGTGCCAGGATCATGGACTGACCCCAGACCAGGTAGTCGCAATCGCGTCGAACATTGG
GGGAAAGCAAGCCCTGGAAACCGTGCAAAGGTTGTTGCCGGTCCTTTGTCAAGACCACGGCCTTACACCG
GAGCAAGTCGTGGCCATTGCAAGCAATGGGGGTGGCAAACAGGCTCTTGAGACGGTTCAGAGACTTCTCC
CAGTTCTCTGTCAAGCCCACGGGCTGACTCCCGATCAAGTTGTAGCGATTGCGAATAACAATGGAGGGAA
ACAAGCATTGGAGACTGTCCAACGGCTCCTTCCCGTGTTGTGTCAAGCCCACGGTTTGACGCCTGCACAA
GTGGTCGCCATCGCCTCGAATGGCGGCGGTAAGCAGGCGCTGGAAACAGTACAGCGCCTGCTGCCTGTAC
TGTGCCAGGATCATGGACTGACCCCAGACCAGGTAGTCGCAATCGCGTCAAACGGAGGGGGAAAGCAAGC
CCTGGAAACCGTGCAAAGGTTGTTGCCGGTCCTTTGTCAAGACCACGGCCTTACACCGGAGCAAGTCGTG
GCCATTGCATCCCACGACGGTGGCAAACAGGCTCTTGAGACGGTTCAGAGACTTCTCCCAGTTCTCTGTC
AAGCCCACGGGCTGACTCCCGATCAAGTTGTAGCGATTGCGTCCAACGGTGGAGGGAAACAAGCATTGGA
GACTGTCCAACGGCTCCTTCCCGTGTTGTGTCAAGCCCACGGTTTGACGCCTGCACAAGTGGTCGCCATC
GCCAGCCATGATGGCGGTAAGCAGGCGCTGGAAACAGTACAGCGCCTGCTGCCTGTACTGTGCCAGGATC
ATGGACTGACACCCGAACAGGTGGTCGCCATTGCTTCCCACGACGGAGGACGGCCAGCCTTGGAGTCCAT
CGTAGCCCAATTGTCCAGGCCCGATCCCGCGTTGGCTGCGTTAACGAATGACCATCTGGTGGCGTTGGCA
TGTCTTGGTGGACGACCCGCGCTCGATGCAGTCAAAAAGGGTCTGCCTCATGCTCCCGCATTGATCAAAA
GAACCAACCGGCGGATTCCCGAGAGAACTTCCCATCGAGTCGCGGGATCC
