>Addgene plasmid #41360 | TAL3186 | addgene partial sequence | sequence record 56381 | JDS-TALEN-F 5'-TAGGGGTCGGTAAACAGTGG-3'
GCGCTGCTGACTGTGGCGGGTGAGCTTAGGGGGCCTCCGCTCCAGCTCGACACCGGGCAGCTGCTGAAGA
TCGCGAAGAGAGGGGGAGTAACAGCGGTAGAGGCAGTGCACGCCTGGCGCAATGCGCTCACCGGGGCCCC
CTTGAACCTGACCCCAGACCAGGTAGTCGCAATCGCGTCACATGACGGGGGAAAGCAAGCCCTGGAAACC
GTGCAAAGGTTGTTGCCGGTCCTTTGTCAAGACCACGGCCTTACACCGGAGCAAGTCGTGGCCATTGCAA
ATAATAACGGTGGCAAACAGGCTCTTGAGACGGTTCAGAGACTTCTCCCAGTTCTCTGTCAAGCCCACGG
GCTGACTCCCGATCAAGTTGTAGCGATTGCGTCGAACATTGGAGGGAAACAAGCATTGGAGACTGTCCAA
CGGCTCCTTCCCGTGTTGTGTCAAGCCCACGGTTTGACGCCTGCACAAGTGGTCGCCATCGCCTCGAATG
GCGGCGGTAAGCAGGCGCTGGAAACAGTACAGCGCCTGCTGCCTGTACTGTGCCAGGATCATGGACTGAC
CCCAGACCAGGTAGTCGCAATCGCGTCGAACATTGGGGGAAAGCAAGCCCTGGAAACCGTGCAAAGGTTG
TTGCCGGTCCTTTGTCAAGACCACGGCCTTACACCGGAGCAAGTCGTGGCCATTGCAAGCAACATCGGTG
GCAAACAGGCTCTTGAGACGGTTCAGAGACTTCTCCCAGTTCTCTGTCAAGCCCACGGGCTGACTCCCGA
TCAAGTTGTAGCGATTGCGTCCAACGGTGGAGGGAAACAAGCATTGGAGACTGTCCAACGGCTCCTTCCC
GTGTTGTGTCAAGCCCACGGTTTGACGCCTGCACAAGTGGTCGCCATCGCCA
